Addgene plasmid #210885: pFBD-BirA_CDC40:236-578
Purpose: Insect expression of human CDC40 fragment E236 to W578. N-terminal biotin acceptor peptide tag and C-terminal 6X His tag.
Depositing lab: Cheryl Arrowsmith. Depositing organization: University of Toronto. Publication: A Target Class Ligandability Evaluation of WD40 Repeat-Containing Proteins. Ackloo S, Li F, Szewczyk M, Seitova A, Loppnau P, Zeng H, Xu J, Ahmad S, Arnautova YA, Baghaie AJ, Beldar S, Bolotokova A, Centrella PA, Chau I, Clark MA, Cuozzo JW, Dehghani-Tafti S, Disch JS, Dong A, Dumas A, Feng JA, Ghiabi P, Gibson E, Gilmer J, Goldman B, Green SR, Guie MA, Guilinger JP, Harms N, Herasymenko O, Houliston S, Hutchinson A, Kearnes S, Keefe AD, Kimani SW, Kramer T, Kutera M, Kwak HA, Lento C, Li Y, Liu J, Loup J, Machado RAC, Mulhern CJ, Perveen S, Righetto GL, Riley P, Shrestha S, Sigel EA, Silva M, Sintchak MD, Slakman BL, Taylor RD, Thompson J, Torng W, Underkoffler C, von Rechenberg M, Walsh RT, Watson I, Wilson DJ, Wolf E, Yadav M, Yazdi AK, Zhang J, Zhang Y, Santhakumar V, Edwards AM, Barsyte-Lovejoy D, Schapira M, Brown PJ, Halabelian L, Arrowsmith CH. J Med Chem. 2025 Jan 23;68(2):1092-1112. doi: 10.1021/acs.jmedchem.4c02010. Epub 2024 Nov 4. PubMed 39495097.
Backbone
  Vector backbone: pFBD-BirA
  Backbone manufacturer: pFastBac Dual Modified
  Vector type: Insect Expression
  Selectable markers: Gentamicin
Growth in bacteria
  Bacterial resistance: Ampicillin, 100 μg/mL
  Growth temperature: 37°C
  Growth strain: DH5alpha
  Copy number: High Copy
Gene/Insert
  Gene/Insert name: CDC40:E236-W578
  Species: H. sapiens (human)
  Insert size (bp): 1029
  Mutation: wild type
  Entrez Gene: CDC40 (a.k.a. EHB3, PRP17, PRPF17, FLJ10564, MGC102802)
  Promoter: Polyhedrin
  Tag / fusion protein: MSGLNDIFEAQKIEWHEGSAGGSG (N terminal on insert); GGSGHHHHHH (C terminal on insert)
  Cloning method: Ligation Independent Cloning
  Sequencing primers: 5′ tattccggattattcataccg; 3′ ctctacaaatgtggtatggc
Resource information
  A portion of this plasmid was derived from a plasmid made by: Mammalian Gene Collection (BC126114)
Terms and licenses: Academic/Nonprofit Terms; Industry Terms: Not Available to Industry
Depositor comments: 5' Cloning Site: Kpn1 (destroyed), 3' Cloning Site: AatII (destroyed).
How to cite: pFBD-BirA_CDC40:236-578 was a gift from Cheryl Arrowsmith (Addgene plasmid # 210885 ; http://n2t.net/addgene:210885 ; RRID:Addgene_210885)
