[The description below was written by a language model from this plasmid's Addgene catalogue record and pLannotate feature annotations shown in this document.]
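Description:
pFBD-BirA_CDC40:236-578 is a baculovirus transfer (donor) plasmid for insect cell expression, built on pFBD-BirA, a modified pFastBac Dual backbone. It is maintained in E. coli as a high-copy plasmid through a ColE1/pUC-type origin with ampicillin resistance, and it also carries an f1 origin. The expression region, together with a gentamicin acetyltransferase gene driven by the Pc integron promoter, lies between the Tn7R and Tn7L ends. This mini-Tn7 arrangement lets the whole cassette be transposed into a baculovirus shuttle genome (bacmid) in a suitable bacterial host, with gentamicin marking the transposed segment. The resulting recombinant bacmid is then used to generate virus for infecting insect cells.

The cassette has the divergent two-promoter layout typical of pFastBac Dual. The polyhedrin promoter drives a wild-type fragment of human CDC40 (also called PRP17, a spliceosome component required for pre-mRNA splicing) spanning residues E236 to W578, an insert of about 1 kb derived from a Mammalian Gene Collection clone and introduced by ligation-independent cloning. It is followed by the SV40 polyadenylation signal. The fragment is fused to an N-terminal biotin acceptor peptide and a C-terminal 6xHis tag, each joined through a short glycine/serine linker. In the opposite orientation, the p10 promoter drives E. coli birA, the biotin ligase, terminated by the HSV TK poly(A) signal. Co-expressing BirA in the same infected cell should allow site-specific biotinylation of the acceptor peptide in vivo, while the His tag supports affinity purification. The associated publication concerns ligandability screening of WD40 repeat proteins, consistent with use of this construct to produce biotinylated, immobilisable protein for binding studies.
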