Features (pLannotate 1.2.2; 18 found; start..end, strand, type, name):
      2..456     +  rep_origin     f1 ori (sequence partly withheld): f1 bacteriophage origin of replication; arrow indicates direction of (+) strand synthesis
    482..586     +  promoter       AmpR promoter: bla
    587..1447    +  CDS            AmpR: β-lactamase; bla; confers resistance to ampicillin, carbenicillin, and related antibiotics
   1618..2206    +  rep_origin     ori: high-copy-number ColE1/pMB1/pBR322/pUC origin of replication
   2392..2443    -  misc_feature   bom (fragment): basis of mobility region from pBR322
   2511..2735    -  mobile_element Tn7R: mini-Tn7 element (right end of the Tn7 transposon) Tn7
   2802..3335    -  CDS            GmR: gentamycin acetyltransferase; aacC1; confers resistance to gentamycin
   3505..3533    -  promoter       Pc promoter: intI1 (promoter lies within the coding sequence); class 1 integron promoter
   3511..3870    -  CDS            YPR2_ECOLX (fragment): Protein predicted: Swiss-Prot protein existence level 4. From Escherichia coli.
   4041..4089    -  polyA_signal   HSV TK poly(A) signal: herpes simplex virus thymidine kinase polyadenylation signal (Cole and Stacy, 1985)
   4163..5125    -  CDS            birA: BIRA_ECOLI - Also known as bioR, dhbB. Experimental evidence at protein level: Swiss-Prot protein existence level 1. Acts both as a biotin--[acetyl-CoA-carboxylase] ligase and a biotin-operon repressor. In the presence of ATP, BirA activates biotin to form the BirA-biotinyl-5'-adenylate (BirA-bio-5'-AMP or holoBirA) complex. HoloBirA can either transfer the biotinyl moiety to the biotin carboxyl carrier protein (BCCP) subunit of acetyl-CoA carboxylase, or bind to the biotin operator site and inhibit transcription of the operon. From Escherichia coli (strain K12).
   5162..5271    -  promoter       p10 promoter: baculovirus promoter for expression in insect cells
   5295..5386    +  promoter       polyhedrin promoter: polh from Autographa californica; promoter for the baculovirus polyhedrin gene
   5500..6531    +  CDS            CDC40 (fragment): PRP17_HUMAN - Also known as EHB3, PRP17, PRPF17. Experimental evidence at protein level: Swiss-Prot protein existence level 1. Required for pre-mRNA splicing as component of the activated spliceosome. From Homo sapiens (Human).
   6590..6673    +  CDS            large T antigen (fragment): large T antigen from SV40 (simian virus 40)
   6696..6830    +  polyA_signal   SV40 poly(A) signal: SV40 polyadenylation signal
   6859..7024    -  mobile_element Tn7L: mini-Tn7 element (left end of the Tn7 transposon) Tn7
   7187..7203    +  CDS            lacZα (fragment): LacZα fragment of β-galactosidase; lacZ fragment
>Addgene plasmid #210885 | pFBD-BirA_CDC40:236-578 | addgene full sequence | sequence record 424501 | Addgene NGS Result
G
[124 nt withheld, positions 2-125]
C
[91 nt withheld, positions 127-217]
A
[49 nt withheld, positions 219-267]
CCTTTGACGTTGGAGTCCACGTTCTT
[37 nt withheld, positions 294-330]
ACCCTATCTCGGTCTATTCTTTTGATTTATAAGGGATTTTGCCGATTTCGGCCTATTGGTTAAAAAATGA
GCTGATTTAACAAAAATTTAACGCGAATTTTAACAAAATATTAACGCTTACAATTTAGGTGGCACTTTTC
GGGGAAATGTGCGCGGAACCCCTATTTGTTTATTTTTCTAAATACATTCAAATATGTATCCGCTCATGAG
ACAATAACCCTGATAAATGCTTCAATAATATTGAAAAAGGAAGAGTATGAGTATTCAACATTTCCGTGTC
GCCCTTATTCCCTTTTTTGCGGCATTTTGCCTTCCTGTTTTTGCTCACCCAGAAACGCTGGTGAAAGTAA
AAGATGCTGAAGATCAGTTGGGTGCACGAGTGGGTTACATCGAACTGGATCTCAACAGCGGTAAGATCCT
TGAGAGTTTTCGCCCCGAAGAACGTTTTCCAATGATGAGCACTTTTAAAGTTCTGCTATGTGGCGCGGTA
TTATCCCGTATTGACGCCGGGCAAGAGCAACTCGGTCGCCGCATACACTATTCTCAGAATGACTTGGTTG
AGTACTCACCAGTCACAGAAAAGCATCTTACGGATGGCATGACAGTAAGAGAATTATGCAGTGCTGCCAT
AACCATGAGTGATAACACTGCGGCCAACTTACTTCTGACAACGATCGGAGGACCGAAGGAGCTAACCGCT
TTTTTGCACAACATGGGGGATCATGTAACTCGCCTTGATCGTTGGGAACCGGAGCTGAATGAAGCCATAC
CAAACGACGAGCGTGACACCACGATGCCTGTAGCAATGGCAACAACGTTGCGCAAACTATTAACTGGCGA
ACTACTTACTCTAGCTTCCCGGCAACAATTAATAGACTGGATGGAGGCGGATAAAGTTGCAGGACCACTT
CTGCGCTCGGCCCTTCCGGCTGGCTGGTTTATTGCTGATAAATCTGGAGCCGGTGAGCGTGGGTCTCGCG
GTATCATTGCAGCACTGGGGCCAGATGGTAAGCCCTCCCGTATCGTAGTTATCTACACGACGGGGAGTCA
GGCAACTATGGATGAACGAAATAGACAGATCGCTGAGATAGGTGCCTCACTGATTAAGCATTGGTAACTG
TCAGACCAAGTTTACTCATATATACTTTAGATTGATTTAAAACTTCATTTTTAATTTAAAAGGATCTAGG
TGAAGATCCTTTTTGATAATCTCATGACCAAAATCCCTTAACGTGAGTTTTCGTTCCACTGAGCGTCAGA
CCCCGTAGAAAAGATCAAAGGATCTTCTTGAGATCCTTTTTTTCTGCGCGTAATCTGCTGCTTGCAAACA
AAAAAACCACCGCTACCAGCGGTGGTTTGTTTGCCGGATCAAGAGCTACCAACTCTTTTTCCGAAGGTAA
CTGGCTTCAGCAGAGCGCAGATACCAAATACTGTTCTTCTAGTGTAGCCGTAGTTAGGCCACCACTTCAA
GAACTCTGTAGCACCGCCTACATACCTCGCTCTGCTAATCCTGTTACCAGTGGCTGCTGCCAGTGGCGAT
AAGTCGTGTCTTACCGGGTTGGACTCAAGACGATAGTTACCGGATAAGGCGCAGCGGTCGGGCTGAACGG
GGGGTTCGTGCACACAGCCCAGCTTGGAGCGAACGACCTACACCGAACTGAGATACCTACAGCGTGAGCT
ATGAGAAAGCGCCACGCTTCCCGAAGGGAGAAAGGCGGACAGGTATCCGGTAAGCGGCAGGGTCGGAACA
GGAGAGCGCACGAGGGAGCTTCCAGGGGGAAACGCCTGGTATCTTTATAGTCCTGTCGGGTTTCGCCACC
TCTGACTTGAGCGTCGATTTTTGTGATGCTCGTCAGGGGGGCGGAGCCTATGGAAAAACGCCAGCAACGC
GGCCTTTTTACGGTTCCTGGCCTTTTGCTGGCCTTTTGCTCACATGTTCTTTCCTGCGTTATCCCCTGAT
TCTGTGGATAACCGTATTACCGCCTTTGAGTGAGCTGATACCGCTCGCCGCAGCCGAACGACCGAGCGCA
GCGAGTCAGTGAGCGAGGAAGCGGAAGAGCGCCTGATGCGGTATTTTCTCCTTACGCATCTGTGCGGTAT
TTCACACCGCATAGACCAGCCGCGTAACCTGGCAAAATCGGTTACGGTTGAGTAATAAATGGATGCCCTG
CGTAAGCGGGTGTGGGCGGACAATAAAGTCTTAAACTGAACAAAATAGATCTAAACTATGACAATAAAGT
CTTAAACTAGACAGAATAGTTGTAAACTGAAATCAGTCCAGTTATGCTGTGAAAAAGCATACTGGACTTT
TGTTATGGCTAAAGCAAACTCTTCATTTTCTGAAGTGCAAATTGCCCGTCGTATTAAAGAGGGGCGTGGC
CAAGGGCATGGTAAAGACTATATTCGCGGCGTTGTGACAATTTACCGAACAACTCCGCGGCCGGGAAGCC
GATCTCGGCTTGAACGAATTGTTAGGTGGCGGTACTTGGGTCGATATCAAAGTGCATCACTTCTTCCCGT
ATGCCCAACTTTGTATAGAGAGCCACTGCGGGATCGTCACCGTAATCTGCTTGCACGTAGATCACATAAG
CACCAAGCGCGTTGGCCTCATGCTTGAGGAGATTGATGAGCGCGGTGGCAATGCCCTGCCTCCGGTGCTC
GCCGGAGACTGCGAGATCATAGATATAGATCTCACTACGCGGCTGCTCAAACTTGGGCAGAACGTAAGCC
GCGAGAGCGCCAACAACCGCTTCTTGGTCGAAGGCAGCAAGCGCGATGAATGTCTTACTACGGAGCAAGT
TCCCGAGGTAATCGGAGTCCGGCTGATGTTGGGAGTAGGTGGCTACGTCTCCGAACTCACGACCGAAAAG
ATCAAGAGCAGCCCGCATGGATTTGACTTGGTCAGGGCCGAGCCTACATGTGCGAATGATGCCCATACTT
GAGCCACCTAACTTTGTTTTAGGGCGACTGCCCTGCTGCGTAACATCGTTGCTGCTCCATAACATCAAAC
ATCGACCCACGGCGTAACGCGCTTGCTGCTTGGATGCCCGAGGCATAGACTGTACAAAAAAACAGTCATA
ACAAGCCATGAAAACCGCCACTGCGCCGTTACCACCGCTGCGTTCGGTCAAGGTTCTGGACCAGTTGCGT
GAGCGCATACGCTACTTGCATTACAGTTTACGAACCGAACAGGCTTATGTCAACTGGGTTCGTGCCTTCA
TCCGTTTCCACGGTGTGCGTCACCCGGCAACCTTGGGCAGCAGCGAAGTCGAGGCATTTCTGTCCTGGCT
GGCGAACGAGCGCAAGGTTTCGGTCTCCACGCATCGTCAGGCATTGGCGGCCTTGCTGTTCTTCTACGGC
AAGGTGCTGTGCACGGATCTGCCCTTGCTTCAGGAGATCGGTAGACCTCGGCCGTCGCGGCGCTTGCCGG
TGGTGCTGACCCCGGATGAAGTGGTTCGCATCCTCGGTTTTCTGGAAGGCGAGCATCGTTTGTTCGCCCA
GGACTCTAGCTATAGTTCTAGTGGTTGGCTACGTACCCGTAGTGGCTATGGCAGGGCTTGCCGCCCCGAC
GTTGGCTGCGAGCCCTGGGCCTTCACCCGAACTTGGGGGTTGGGGTGGGGAAAAGGAAGAAACGCGGGCG
TATTGGTCCCAATGGGGTCTCGGTGGGGTATCGACAGAGTGCCAGCCCTGGGACCGAACCCCGCGTTTAT
GAACAAACGACCCAACACCCGTGCGTTTTATTCTGTCTTTTTATTGCCGTCATAGCGCGGGTTCCTTCCG
GTATTGTCTCCTTCCGTGTTTCAGTTAGCCTCCCCCATCTCCCGGTACTTCATTTTTCTGCACTACGCAG
GGATATTTCACCGCCCATCCAGGGTTTTATTATTCCATCCTGCTCAAGTAATAAAGCCCCCTGTTTGTCT
ATTCCGCGTGAAATGCCAAATATTTCTTTATCACCAATGATAAGTTTCACTGGGCGATTAATAAAATTAT
CCAGCTTTTCCCAGCGCGACAGATAAGGTGCCAATCCTTCTTGTTCGAAGAGTTCCAACGCAGCACGTAA
TTCACGTATTAGCATGGCCGCCAACGTATTACGATCGAGATTGATCCCCGCTTCCTGCAGCGTGATCCAC
CCCTGATTAACGACACTCTCTTCAACACGGCGCATTGCCATGTTGATCCCGGCTCCAATGACTATTTGCG
CCGCATCGCCAGTTTTGCCAGTCAGCTCCACCAGAATGCCTGCCAGCTTGCGATCCTGCAGATAGAGGTC
ATTAGGCCATTTAACACGAACTTTATCTGCACCCAGCTTGCGTAATACTTCCGCCATCACGATACCGATA
ACCAGACTTAAACCAATCGCCGCCGCCGGGCCTTGTTCCAGACGCCAGAACATCGACAAATATAAGTTTG
CGCCAAAAGGCGAAAACCATTTCCGACCCCGGCGACCACGGCCAGCCTGCTGGTATTCTGCAATGCAAGC
ATCGCCCGATTTAAGCTCTCCGATACGATCAAGAAGGTACTGATTCGTGGAGTCAATCACTGGCAGCACG
GCTACACTACCGCCATCCAGCTGACCCAATATCTGTTTAGCATTAAGTAACTGGATAGGCTCAGGCAGGC
TGTATCCTTTACCCGGAACGGTAAAGACATCAACGCCCCAGTCACGCAGTGTCTGAATGTGTTTATTAAT
AGCCGCCCGGCTCATTCCCAGCGTTTCACCCAACTGCTCGCCAGAGTGAAATTCACCGTTCGCTAACAGG
GCAATCAATTTCAGTGGCACGGTGTTATCCTTCATGGCTCGAGATCCCGGGTGATCAAGTCTTCGTCGAG
TGATTGTAAATAAAATGTAATTTACAGTATAGTATTTTAATTAATATACAAATGATTTGATAATAATTCT
TATTTAACTATAATATATTGTGTTGGGTTGAATTAAAGGTCCGTATACTCCGGAATATTAATAGATCATG
GAGATAATTAAAATGATAACCATCTCGCAAATAAATAAGTATTTTACTGTTTTCGTAACAGTTTTGTAAT
AAAAAAACCTATAAATATTCCGGATTATTCATACCGTCCCACCATCGGGCGCGGATCCCGATGAGCGGCC
TGAACGATATTTTTGAAGCGCAGAAAATTGAATGGCATGAAGGCAGCGCTGGAGGTTCAGGTGAGGAGAA
GACAATCTTACATGTTAAAGAAATGTATGACTATCAAGGCAGGTCCTATCTTCACATACCTCAGGATGTT
GGTGTTAATCTACGGTCAACTATGCCACCTGAGAAGTGTTATCTTCCCAAAAAACAAATTCATGTGTGGT
CTGGACACACAAAGGGCGTCAGTGCAGTCAGATTGTTTCCTCTCTCTGGCCATTTATTGCTGTCTTGTTC
CATGGACTGTAAAATTAAGCTATGGGAGGTTTATGGAGAACGGCGCTGTCTGAGAACATTTATTGGTCAC
AGTAAGGCTGTTAGGGATATCTGCTTCAATACTGCAGGAACACAGTTCCTCAGTGCAGCCTATGACAGGT
ATCTTAAGCTCTGGGACACTGAGACAGGACAGTGTATATCAAGATTTACAAACCGAAAAGTACCTTATTG
TGTCAAATTCAATCCTGATGAAGATAAGCAAAATCTCTTTGTGGCTGGGATGTCTGATAAGAAGATTGTG
CAATGGGACATTCGAAGTGGAGAAATTGTGCAGGAATATGATCGGCATTTGGGAGCTGTCAACACCATTG
TTTTTGTGGATGAGAATAGGAGATTTGTGAGCACATCTGATGATAAAAGCCTAAGAGTTTGGGAATGGGA
TATCCCTGTGGATTTCAAGTACATAGCAGAACCCAGTATGCACTCAATGCCTGCAGTGACTTTGTCTCCA
AATGGAAAATGGCTAGCATGCCAATCAATGGACAACCAAATCTTAATTTTTGGAGCACAGAACAGATTTA
GATTAAATAAGAAAAAAATTTTTAAGGGCCATATGGTAGCAGGCTATGCTTGTCAGGTGGACTTTTCACC
AGACATGAGTTATGTGATTTCAGGAGATGGAAATGGAAAATTAAACATTTGGGACTGGAAGACCACAAAA
CTCTACAGTCGATTTAAAGCTCATGATAAAGTGTGTATAGGTGCAGTGTGGCATCCTCATGAAACTTCTA
AGGTCATAACATGTGGTTGGGATGGTCTCATTAAATTGTGGGGCGGAAGTGGACATCACCACCATCATCA
CTGATGAAGCTTGTCGAGAAGTACTAGAGGATCATAATCAGCCATACCACATTTGTAGAGGTTTTACTTG
CTTTAAAAAACCTCCCACACCTCCCCCTGAACCTGAAACATAAAATGAATGCAATTGTTGTTGTTAACTT
GTTTATTGCAGCTTATAATGGTTACAAATAAAGCAATAGCATCACAAATTTCACAAATAAAGCATTTTTT
TCACTGCATTCTAGTTGTGGTTTGTCCAAACTCATCAATGTATCTTATCATGTCTGGATCTGATCACTGC
TTGAGCCTAGGAGATCCGAACCAGATAAGTGAAATCTAGTTCCAAACTATTTTGTCATTTTTAATTTTCG
TATTAGCTTACGACGCTACACCCAGTTCCCATCTATTTTGTCACTCTTCCCTAAATAATCCTTAAAAACT
CCATTTCCACCCCTCCCAGTTCCCAACTATTTTGTCCGCCCACAGCGGGGCATTTTTCTTCCTGTTATGT
TTTTAATCAAACATCCTGCCAACTCCATGTGACAAACCGTCATCTTCGGCTACTTTTTCTCTGTCACAGA
ATGAAAATTTTTCTGTCATCTCTTCGTTATTAATGTTTGTAATTGACTGAATATCAACGCTTATTTGCAG
CCTGAATGGCGAATGG
